>Addgene plasmid #61895 | pAD06 K. lactis telomerase RNA hairpin | depositor partial sequence | sequence record 101210 | Insert M13R
GTTGTAAAACGACGGCCAGTGAATTCTAATACGACTCACTATAGGAGCTGTTGGGTAGTATTTCTAACGG
ATTTTAGAAATGCTATGACAACAGCTCCTTTTTTCTTCATCCGG
