>Addgene plasmid #61895 | pAD06 K. lactis telomerase RNA hairpin | addgene partial sequence | sequence record 107043 | M13pUC-Fwd 5'-CCCAGTCACGACGTTGTAAAACG-3'
ACGACTCACTATAGGAGCTGTTGGGTAGTATTTCTAACGGATTTTAGAAATGCTATGACAACAGCTCCTT
TTTTCTTCATCCGGATCCTCTAGAGTCGACCTGCAGGCATGCAAGCTTGGCGTAATCATGGTCATAGCTG
TTTCCTGTGTGAAATTGTTATCCGCTCACAATTCCACACAACATACGAGCCGGAAGCATAAAGTGTAAAG
CCTGGGGTGCCTAATGAGTGAGCTAACTCACATTAATTGCGTTGCGCTCACTGCCCGCTTTCCAGTCGGG
AAACCTGTCGTGCCAGCTGCATTAATGAATCGGCCAACGCGCGGGGAGAGGCGGTTTGCGTATTGGGCGC
TCTTCCGCTTCCTCGCTCACTGACTCGCTGCGCTCGGTCGTTCGGCTGCGGCGAGCGGTATCAGCTCACT
CAAAGGCGGTAATACGGTTATCCACAGAATCAGGGGATAACGCAGGAAAGAACATGTGAGCAAAAGGCCA
GCAAAAGGCCAGGAACCGTAAAAAGGCCGCGTTGCTGGCGTTTTTCCATAGGCTCCGCCCCCCTGACGAG
CATCACAAAAATCGACGCTCAAGTCAGAGGTGGCGAAACCCGACAGGACTATAAAGATACCAGGCGTTTC
CCCCTGGAAGCTCCCTCGTGCGCTCTCCTGTTCCGACCCTGCCGCTTACCGGATACCTGTCCGCCTTTCT
CCCTTCGGGAAGCGTGGCGCTTTCTCATAGCTCACGCTGTAGGTATCTCAGTTCGGTGTAGGTCGTTCGC
TCCAAGCTGGGCTGTGTGCACGAACCCCCCGTTCAGCCCGACCGCTGCGCCTTATCCGGTAACTATCGTC
TTGAGTCCAACCCGGT
