>Addgene plasmid #61895 | pAD06 K. lactis telomerase RNA hairpin | addgene partial sequence | sequence record 107050 | M13pUC-Rev 5'-AGCGGATAACAATTTCACACAGG-3'
GCTTGCATGCCTGCAGGTCGACTCTAGAGGATCCGGATGAAGAAAAAAGGAGCTGTTGTCATAGCATTTC
TAAAATCCGTTAGAAATACTACCCAACAGCTCCTATAGTGAGTCGTATTAGAATTCACTGGCCGTCGTTT
TACAACGTCGTGACTGGGAAAACCCTGGCGTTACCCAACTTAATCGCCTTGCAGCACATCCCCCTTTCGC
CAGCTGGCGTAATAGCGAAGAGGCCCGCACCGATCGCCCTTCCCAACAGTTGCGCAGCCTGAATGGCGAA
TGGCGCCTGATGCGGTATTTTCTCCTTACGCATCTGTGCGGTATTTCACACCGCATATGGTGCACTCTCA
GTACAATCTGCTCTGATGCCGCATAGTTAAGCCAGCCCCGACACCCGCCAACACCCGCTGACGCGCCCTG
ACGGGCTTGTCTGCTCCCGGCATCCGCTTACAGACAAGCTGTGACCGTCTCCGGGAGCTGCATGTGTCAG
AGGTTTTCACCGTCATCACCGAAACGCGCGAGACGAAAGGGCCTCGTGATACGCCTATTTTTATAGGTTA
ATGTCATGATAATAATGGTTTCTTAGACGTCAGGTGGCACTTTTCGGGGAAATGTGCGCGGAACCCCTAT
TTGTTTATTTTTCTAAATACATTCAAATATGTATCCGCTCATGAGACAATAACCCTGATAAATGCTTCAA
TAATATTGAAAAAGGAAGAGTATGAGTATTCAACATTTCCGTGTCGCCCTTATTCCCTTTTTTGCGGCAT
TTTGCCTTCCTGTTTTTG
