[The description below was written by a language model from this plasmid's Addgene catalogue record.]
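Description:
pAD06 K. lactis telomerase RNA hairpin is a small bacterial cloning plasmid built on the pUC19 backbone and designed as a template for in vitro transcription rather than for expression in cells. It is maintained at high copy number in E. coli through the pUC-type origin of replication carried by that backbone, and it is selected with ampicillin. The total size is recorded as about 2.76 kb, of which the backbone accounts for roughly 2.69 kb. No feature table accompanies the record, so the exact positions of individual elements are not documented here.

The insert is an 86 bp cassette placed between the EcoRI and BamHI sites of the polylinker, both of which were preserved. It encodes a hairpin corresponding to nucleotides 229–273 of the Kluyveromyces lactis telomerase RNA, placed under a T7 promoter so that T7 RNA polymerase can synthesise the RNA directly from the plasmid. Since the hairpin segment spans only 45 nucleotides, the rest of the insert presumably comprises the promoter and flanking sequence. A FokI site follows the RNA-coding sequence. Cutting there linearises the plasmid, so the polymerase runs off the end of the template and yields transcripts with a defined 3′ end. FokI is a type IIS enzyme that cleaves outside its recognition sequence, which suits it to this role because the site itself need not be included in the transcript.

The construct is used to produce the isolated telomerase RNA hairpin. The associated publication concerns RNA recognition by the Ku heterodimer, a DNA end-binding protein, which suggests use in RNA–protein interaction studies. The flanking M13 primer sites allow sequence verification of the insert.
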