Addgene plasmid #61895: pAD06 K. lactis telomerase RNA hairpin
Purpose: Plasmid for run-off in vitro transcription of hairpin from the Kluyveromyces lactis telomerase RNA (nt 229-273)
Depositing lab: Thomas Cech. Depositing organization: University of Colorado, Boulder. Publication: RNA recognition by the DNA end-binding Ku heterodimer. Dalby AB, Goodrich KJ, Pfingsten JS, Cech TR. RNA. 2013 Jun;19(6):841-51. doi: 10.1261/rna.038703.113. Epub 2013 Apr 22. PubMed 23610127.
Backbone
  Vector backbone: Puc19
  Backbone size w/o insert (bp): 2686
  Total vector size (bp): 2757
Growth in bacteria
  Bacterial resistance: Ampicillin, 100 μg/mL
  Growth temperature: 37°C
  Growth strain: DH5alpha
  Copy number: High Copy
Gene/Insert
  Gene/Insert name: Telomerase RNA hairpin (nt 229-273)
  Species: Kluyveromyces lactis
  Insert size (bp): 86
  GenBank ID: U31465.1
  Promoter: T7
  Cloning method: Restriction Enzyme; 5′ cloning site EcoRI (not destroyed); 3′ cloning site BamHI (not destroyed)
  Sequencing primers: 5′ M13; 3′ M13R
Terms and licenses: Academic/Nonprofit Terms; Industry Terms: Not Available to Industry
Depositor comments: FokI site follows RNA construct to linearize plasmid prior to in vitro transcription.
How to cite: pAD06 K. lactis telomerase RNA hairpin was a gift from Thomas Cech (Addgene plasmid # 61895 ; http://n2t.net/addgene:61895 ; RRID:Addgene_61895)
